>Addgene plasmid #11996 | pGL3-Basic-OPN-1200 | addgene partial sequence | sequence record 21952 | RVprimer3 5'-CTAGCAAAATAGGCTGTCCC-3'
TTCTCTATCGATAGGTACCGAGCTCTTACGCGTGCTAGCGGGCTTGGTTGTCAGCAGCAGCAGGAGGAGG
CAGAGCACAGCATCGTCGGGACCAGACTCGTCTCAGGCCAGTTGCAGCCTTCTCAGCCAAACGCCGACCA
AGGTACAGCTTCAGTTTGCTACTGGGTTGTGCATTCAGCTGAATTTCATGGGGAAGTCCAAATTCTAAGG
AAAAATATTTTTAATTGTAATGCTGTTAAACAGACTTAAATTTTCTAGCCTTTTTAATAAGCAGATTAGA
TACATTGCAGGTCTCCTGGAACAAAGGTGTCTAGATATTTTGAATGCCAATCAAATTTAAAACTTAAAAA
TACTTCCACTGGGTCCTCAAAAGAACGGAAACCACCGATGCTAATCAGAAAATAGTAAAATTAAATTCCC
CTTTGGAATAATTATACCTATATAATTTTCAGTGGGTGACTGTGCAGGAATTTAAAAGAAAAGGGATCTT
TTATGCTAATTAAACCAATTACAATGCTATTTTTTAAATGATGTATCTCACTTTTAAGGGGAAGAAAACC
CTTTCTGAATATGCCACTGCTAAATTTAGCTGTTAAAATATTCACCAAGATACCTGTATGACACTGTGT
