[The description below was written by a language model from this plasmid's Addgene catalogue record.]
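Description:
pGL3-Basic-OPN-1200 is a promoter-reporter plasmid built on the pGL3-Basic backbone (4818 bp without insert), a promoterless and enhancerless firefly luciferase vector intended for transfection into mammalian cells. In bacteria it is maintained as a high-copy plasmid under ampicillin selection. No feature table accompanies the record, so the exact positions of the origin, resistance gene and reporter elements are not documented here. They can be presumed to be those of the standard pGL3-Basic backbone.

The insert is an approximately 1200 bp fragment of the human osteopontin (OPN, gene symbol SPP1) promoter region. It was placed by restriction cloning between the NheI and XhoI sites of the multiple cloning site, and both sites are retained. Because pGL3-Basic carries no eukaryotic promoter of its own, luciferase expression depends on the transcriptional activity of the cloned OPN sequence, so light output serves as a quantitative readout of promoter strength. The "1200" in the name matches the recorded insert size. The record does not give the exact boundaries of the fragment relative to the transcription start site, and it does not list any mutations beyond noting that the OPN promoter drives luciferase.

Constructs of this type are typically used in transient transfection assays to examine how signalling pathways, transcription factors or cell context regulate SPP1 transcription. Results are often compared with the empty pGL3-Basic vector or with other promoter fragments. The record itself does not describe a specific experimental application.
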