Addgene plasmid #11996: pGL3-Basic-OPN-1200
Depositing lab: Steven Johnson. Depositing organization: University of Pennsylvania.
Backbone
  Vector backbone: pGL3-Basic
  Backbone manufacturer: promega
  Backbone size w/o insert (bp): 4818
  Vector type: Mammalian Expression
Growth in bacteria
  Bacterial resistance: Ampicillin, 100 μg/mL
  Growth temperature: 37°C
  Growth strain: DH5alpha
  Copy number: High Copy
Gene/Insert
  Gene/Insert name: Osteopontin (alt name: OPN)
  Species: H. sapiens (human)
  Insert size (bp): 1200
  Mutation: The following construct contains the OPN promoter, which drives the expression of luciferase.
  GenBank ID: NT_016354
  Entrez Gene: SPP1 (a.k.a. BNSP, BSPI, ETA-1, OPN)
  Cloning method: Restriction Enzyme; 5′ cloning site nhe1 (not destroyed); 3′ cloning site xho1 (not destroyed)
  Sequencing primers: 5′ rvprimer3; 3′ glprimer2
Terms and licenses: Academic/Nonprofit Terms; Industry Terms: Not Available to Industry
How to cite: pGL3-Basic-OPN-1200 was a gift from Steven Johnson (Addgene plasmid # 11996 ; http://n2t.net/addgene:11996 ; RRID:Addgene_11996)
